Addgene plasmid #161297: pDONR221-SLC37A1_STOP
Purpose: Gateway entry clone with codon-optimized ORF sequence for subcloning into custom expression vectors. Contains a STOP codon at the end of the codon-optimized ORF sequence.
Depositing lab: RESOLUTE Consortium & Giulio Superti-Furga. Depositing organization: CeMM Research Center for Molecular Medicine. Publication: The RESOLUTE consortium: unlocking SLC transporters for drug discovery. Superti-Furga G, Lackner D, Wiedmer T, Ingles-Prieto A, Barbosa B, Girardi E, Goldmann U, Gurtl B, Klavins K, Klimek C, Lindinger S, Lineiro-Retes E, Muller AC, Onstein S, Redinger G, Reil D, Sedlyarov V, Wolf G, Crawford M, Everley R, ... Steppan CM. Nat Rev Drug Discov. 2020 Jul;19(7):429-430. doi: 10.1038/d41573-020-00056-6. PubMed 32265506.
Backbone
  Vector backbone: pDONR221
  Backbone manufacturer: ThermoFisher Scientific
  Backbone size w/o insert (bp): 2550
  Vector type: Mammalian Expression
Growth in bacteria
  Bacterial resistance: Kanamycin, 50 μg/mL
  Growth temperature: 37°C
  Growth strain: NEB Stable
  Copy number: High Copy
Gene/Insert
  Gene/Insert name: SLC37A1
  Species: H. sapiens (human)
  Insert size (bp): 1602
  Entrez Gene: SLC37A1 (a.k.a. G3PP, FLJ22340)
  Cloning method: Gateway Cloning
  Sequencing primers: 5′ M13-fwd; 3′ M13-rev
Terms and licenses: Academic/Nonprofit Terms; Industry Terms
Depositor comments: This plasmid contains a STOP codon at the end of the codon-optimized ORF. For the version of this plasmid that does not contain a STOP codon, please see Addgene plasmid 132131 For more information on the full Resolute plasmid collection, please see www.addgene.org/depositor-collections/re-solute/. Please provide your feedback on this plasmid to the RESOLUTE consortium by filling out their RESOLUTE repository feedback form: https://forms.office.com/Pages/ResponsePage.aspx?id=0e05yklzmkS7rjFGQL4N7z4feCLQvEJAmVcOCM_u885UN1JJRko0Ukg4TVQwNTZLOUxPQVJWT1NHUCQlQCN0PWcu
How to cite: pDONR221-SLC37A1_STOP was a gift from RESOLUTE Consortium & Giulio Superti-Furga (Addgene plasmid # 161297 ; http://n2t.net/addgene:161297 ; RRID:Addgene_161297)
