[The description below was written by a language model from this plasmid's Addgene catalogue record and pLannotate feature annotations shown in this document.]
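Description:
pDONR221-SLC37A1_STOP is a Gateway entry clone built on the pDONR221 backbone, carrying a codon-optimized open reading frame for human SLC37A1 (also known as G3PP), a member of the solute carrier transporter family. The sequenced plasmid is about 4.15 kb. It is propagated in E. coli through a high-copy ColE1/pUC-type origin and selected with kanamycin via an aminoglycoside phosphotransferase (KanR) gene. Although the catalogue lists the vector type as mammalian expression, the feature table shows no eukaryotic promoter or polyadenylation signal. The plasmid is therefore best understood as a shuttle for the ORF rather than an expression construct in its own right.

The roughly 1.6 kb SLC37A1 coding sequence sits between attL1 and attL2, the recombination sites used in the Gateway LR reaction. LR Clonase can thus transfer the ORF directionally into any attR-containing destination vector, which then supplies the promoter, tags and selection suited to the chosen host. Upstream rrnB T1 and T2 terminators insulate the insert from read-through transcription coming from the backbone. A T7 promoter lies just beyond attL2, oriented back toward the insert. The short lacI and lacZα fragments annotated near the terminators are backbone remnants with no functional role. M13 forward and reverse priming sites flank the cassette for sequence verification.

This version retains a stop codon at the end of the ORF, so it suits expression of the native, untagged protein or N-terminal fusions, but not C-terminal tagging from the destination vector. A companion clone lacking the stop codon exists for that purpose. The plasmid belongs to a consortium-wide collection of SLC transporter clones made to support functional and drug-discovery studies.
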