Features (pLannotate 1.2.2; 10 found; start..end, strand, type, name):
    121..213     +  CDS            lacI (fragment): lac repressor; lacI; The lac repressor binds to the lac operator to inhibit transcription in E. coli. This inhibition can be relieved by adding lactose or isopropyl-β-D-thiogalactopyranoside (IPTG).
    268..295     -  terminator     rrnB T2 terminator: transcription terminator T2 from the E. coli rrnB gene
    427..470     +  terminator     rrnB T1 terminator: Escherichia coli rrnB; transcription terminator T1 from the E. coli rrnB gene
    517..553     -  CDS            lacZα (fragment): LacZα fragment of β-galactosidase; lacZ fragment
    569..668     +  protein_bind   attL1: mutant version of attL; recombination site for the Gateway® LR reaction LR Clonase™
    674..2272    +  CDS            SLC37A1: G6PT2_HUMAN - Also known as G3PP From Homo sapiens (Human).
   2277..2376    -  protein_bind   attL2: mutant version of attL; recombination site for the Gateway® LR reaction LR Clonase™
   2394..2412    -  promoter       T7 promoter: promoter for bacteriophage T7 RNA polymerase
   2546..3355    +  CDS            KanR: aminoglycoside phosphotransferase; aph(3')-Ia; confers resistance to kanamycin in bacteria or G418 (Geneticin®) in eukaryotes
   3502..4090    +  rep_origin     ori: high-copy-number ColE1/pMB1/pBR322/pUC origin of replication
>Addgene plasmid #161297 | pDONR221-SLC37A1_STOP | addgene full sequence | sequence record 436380 | Addgene NGS Result
CTTTCCTGCGTTATCCCCTGATTCTGTGGATAACCGTATTACCGCCTTTGAGTGAGCTGATACCGCTCGC
CGCAGCCGAACGACCGAGCGCAGCGAGTCAGTGAGCGAGGAAGCGGAAGAGCGCCCAATACGCAAACCGC
CTCTCCCCGCGCGTTGGCCGATTCATTAATGCAGCTGGCACGACAGGTTTCCCGACTGGAAAGCGGGCAG
TGAGCGCAACGCAATTAATACGCGTACCGCTAGCCAGGAAGAGTTTGTAGAAACGCAAAAAGGCCATCCG
TCAGGATGGCCTTCTGCTTAGTTTGATGCCTGGCAGTTTATGGCGGGCGTCCTGCCCGCCACCCTCCGGG
CCGTTGCTTCACAACGTTCAAATCCGCTCCCGGCGGATTTGTCCTACTCAGGAGAGCGTTCACCGACAAA
CAACAGATAAAACGAAAGGCCCAGTCTTCCGACTGAGCCTTTCGTTTTATTTGATGCCTGGCAGTTCCCT
ACTCTCGCGTTAACGCTAGCATGGATGTTTTCCCAGTCACGACGTTGTAAAACGACGGCCAGTCTTAAGC
TCGGGCCCCAAATAATGATTTTATTTTGACTGATAGTGACCTGTTCGTTGCAACACATTGATGAGCAATG
CTTTTTTATAATGCCAACTTTGTACAAAAAAGCAGGCTCCACCATGGCCAGGCTGCCTGCCGGCATCCGC
TTCATCATCTCCTTTTCTCGGGACCAGTGGTACAGAGCCTTCATCTTTATCCTGACCTTCCTGCTGTATG
CCTCTTTTCACCTGAGCAGGAAGCCAATCAGCATCGTGAAGGGCGAGCTGCACAAGTACTGCACAGCCTG
GGACGAGGCCGATGTGCGGTTCAGCTCCCAGAACAGAAAGAGCGGATCCGCCGCACCACACCAGCTGCCG
GATAACGAAACAGACTGCGGATGGGCCCCCTTCGACAAGAACAATTACCAGCAGCTGCTGGGCGCCCTGG
ATTATAGCTTCCTGTGCGCCTACGCCGTGGGCATGTATCTGTCTGGCATCATCGGCGAGCGGCTGCCTAT
CAGATACTATCTGACCTTCGGCATGCTGGCAAGCGGAGCCTTCACAGCCCTGTTTGGCCTGGGCTACTTT
TATAACATCCACTCCTTCGGCTTTTATGTGGTGACCCAGGTCATCAACGGACTGGTGCAGACCACAGGAT
GGCCAAGCGTGGTGACATGCCTGGGAAACTGGTTCGGCAAGGGCCGGAGAGGCCTGATCATGGGCGTGTG
GAACTCCCACACCTCTGTGGGCAATATCCTGGGCTCCCTGATCGCCGGCTACTGGGTGTCCACATGTTGG
GGCCTGTCTTTTGTGGTGCCTGGAGCAATCGTGGCAGCAATGGGAATCGTGTGCTTCCTGTTTCTGATCG
AGCACCCAAATGACGTGCGCTGTTCTAGCACCCTGGTGACACACTCTAAGGGCTATGAGAACGGCACCAA
TAGGCTGCGCCTGCAGAAGCAGATCCTGAAGTCCGAGAAGAACAAGCCCCTGGACCCTGAGATGCAGTGC
CTGCTGCTGAGCGATGGCAAGGGCTCCATCCACCCTAATCACGTGGTCATCCTGCCAGGCGATGGAGGAA
GCGGAACCGCAGCAATCTCCTTCACAGGCGCCCTGAAGATCCCCGGCGTGATCGAGTTCAGCCTGTGCCT
GCTGTTTGCCAAGCTGGTGTCCTACACCTTCCTGTTTTGGCTGCCTCTGTATATCACAAACGTGGACCAC
CTGGATGCCAAGAAGGCCGGCGAGCTGAGCACCCTGTTCGACGTGGGAGGAATCTTTGGAGGAATCCTGG
CAGGCGTGATCTCTGATAGGCTGGAGAAGCGCGCCAGCACATGTGGACTGATGCTGCTGCTGGCAGCACC
AACCCTGTACATCTTTAGCACAGTGTCCAAGATGGGCCTGGAGGCCACCATCGCCATGCTGCTGCTGTCT
GGCGCCCTGGTGAGCGGACCATATACCCTGATCACCACAGCCGTGTCCGCCGACCTGGGAACACACAAGT
CTCTGAAGGGCAACGCCCACGCCCTGTCTACCGTGACAGCCATCATCGATGGCACAGGCAGCGTGGGAGC
CGCCCTGGGACCACTGCTGGCAGGACTGCTGTCTCCTAGCGGATGGTCCAACGTGTTCTACATGCTGATG
TTTGCCGACGCCTGCGCCCTGCTGTTCCTGATCCGGCTGATCCACAAGGAGCTGTCCTGTCCAGGATCTG
CCACCGGCGATCAGGTGCCCTTTAAGGAGCAGTAAGACCCAGCTTTCTTGTACAAAGTTGGCATTATAAG
AAAGCATTGCTTATCAATTTGTTGCAACGAACAGGTCACTATCAGTCAAAATAAAATCATTATTTGCCAT
CCAGCTGATATCCCCTATAGTGAGTCGTATTACATGGTCATAGCTGTTTCCTGGCAGCTCTGGCCCGTGT
CTCAAAATCTCTGATGTTACATTGCACAAGATAAAAATATATCATCATGAACAATAAAACTGTCTGCTTA
CATAAACAGTAATACAAGGGGTGTTATGAGCCATATTCAACGGGAAACGTCGAGGCCGCGATTAAATTCC
AACATGGATGCTGATTTATATGGGTATAAATGGGCTCGCGATAATGTCGGGCAATCAGGTGCGACAATCT
ATCGCTTGTATGGGAAGCCCGATGCGCCAGAGTTGTTTCTGAAACATGGCAAAGGTAGCGTTGCCAATGA
TGTTACAGATGAGATGGTCAGACTAAACTGGCTGACGGAATTTATGCCTCTTCCGACCATCAAGCATTTT
ATCCGTACTCCTGATGATGCATGGTTACTCACCACTGCGATCCCCGGAAAAACAGCATTCCAGGTATTAG
AAGAATATCCTGATTCAGGTGAAAATATTGTTGATGCGCTGGCAGTGTTCCTGCGCCGGTTGCATTCGAT
TCCTGTTTGTAATTGTCCTTTTAACAGCGATCGCGTATTTCGTCTCGCTCAGGCGCAATCACGAATGAAT
AACGGTTTGGTTGATGCGAGTGATTTTGATGACGAGCGTAATGGCTGGCCTGTTGAACAAGTCTGGAAAG
AAATGCATAAACTTTTGCCATTCTCACCGGATTCAGTCGTCACTCATGGTGATTTCTCACTTGATAACCT
TATTTTTGACGAGGGGAAATTAATAGGTTGTATTGATGTTGGACGAGTCGGAATCGCAGACCGATACCAG
GATCTTGCCATCCTATGGAACTGCCTCGGTGAGTTTTCTCCTTCATTACAGAAACGGCTTTTTCAAAAAT
ATGGTATTGATAATCCTGATATGAATAAATTGCAGTTTCATTTGATGCTCGATGAGTTTTTCTAATCAGA
ATTGGTTAATTGGTTGTAACACTGGCAGAGCATTACGCTGACTTGACGGGACGGCGCAAGCTCATGACCA
AAATCCCTTAACGTGAGTTACGCGTCGTTCCACTGAGCGTCAGACCCCGTAGAAAAGATCAAAGGATCTT
CTTGAGATCCTTTTTTTCTGCGCGTAATCTGCTGCTTGCAAACAAAAAAACCACCGCTACCAGCGGTGGT
TTGTTTGCCGGATCAAGAGCTACCAACTCTTTTTCCGAAGGTAACTGGCTTCAGCAGAGCGCAGATACCA
AATACTGTTCTTCTAGTGTAGCCGTAGTTAGGCCACCACTTCAAGAACTCTGTAGCACCGCCTACATACC
TCGCTCTGCTAATCCTGTTACCAGTGGCTGCTGCCAGTGGCGATAAGTCGTGTCTTACCGGGTTGGACTC
AAGACGATAGTTACCGGATAAGGCGCAGCGGTCGGGCTGAACGGGGGGTTCGTGCACACAGCCCAGCTTG
GAGCGAACGACCTACACCGAACTGAGATACCTACAGCGTGAGCTATGAGAAAGCGCCACGCTTCCCGAAG
GGAGAAAGGCGGACAGGTATCCGGTAAGCGGCAGGGTCGGAACAGGAGAGCGCACGAGGGAGCTTCCAGG
GGGAAACGCCTGGTATCTTTATAGTCCTGTCGGGTTTCGCCACCTCTGACTTGAGCGTCGATTTTTGTGA
TGCTCGTCAGGGGGGCGGAGCCTATGGAAAAACGCCAGCAACGCGGCCTTTTTACGGTTCCTGGCCTTTT
GCTGGCCTTTTGCTCACATGTT
