Features (pLannotate 1.2.2; 10 found; start..end, strand, type, name):
    121..213     +  CDS            lacI (fragment): lac repressor; lacI; The lac repressor binds to the lac operator to inhibit transcription in E. coli. This inhibition can be relieved by adding lactose or isopropyl-β-D-thiogalactopyranoside (IPTG).
    268..295     -  terminator     rrnB T2 terminator: transcription terminator T2 from the E. coli rrnB gene
    427..470     +  terminator     rrnB T1 terminator: Escherichia coli rrnB; transcription terminator T1 from the E. coli rrnB gene
    517..553     -  CDS            lacZα (fragment): LacZα fragment of β-galactosidase; lacZ fragment
    569..668     +  protein_bind   attL1: mutant version of attL; recombination site for the Gateway® LR reaction LR Clonase™
    674..2272    +  CDS            SLC37A1: G6PT2_HUMAN - Also known as G3PP From Homo sapiens (Human).
   2277..2376    -  protein_bind   attL2: mutant version of attL; recombination site for the Gateway® LR reaction LR Clonase™
   2394..2412    -  promoter       T7 promoter: promoter for bacteriophage T7 RNA polymerase
   2546..3355    +  CDS            KanR: aminoglycoside phosphotransferase; aph(3')-Ia; confers resistance to kanamycin in bacteria or G418 (Geneticin®) in eukaryotes
   3502..4090    +  rep_origin     ori: high-copy-number ColE1/pMB1/pBR322/pUC origin of replication
>Addgene plasmid #161297 | pDONR221-SLC37A1_STOP | analyzer sequence | sequence record 312528
CTTTCCTGCGTTATCCCCTGATTCTGTGGATAACCGTATTACCGCCTTTGAGTGAGCTGATACCGCTCGC
CGCAGCCGAACGACCGAGCGCAGCGAGTCAGTGAGCGAGGAAGCGGAAGAGCGCCCAATACGCAAACCGC
CTCTCCCCGCGCGTTGGCCGATTCATTAATGCAGCTGGCACGACAGGTTTCCCGACTGGAAAGCGGGCAG
TGAGCGCAACGCAATTAATACGCGTACCGCTAGCCAGGAAGAGTTTGTAGAAACGCAAAAAGGCCATCCG
TCAGGATGGCCTTCTGCTTAGTTTGATGCCTGGCAGTTTATGGCGGGCGTCCTGCCCGCCACCCTCCGGG
CCGTTGCTTCACAACGTTCAAATCCGCTCCCGGCGGATTTGTCCTACTCAGGAGAGCGTTCACCGACAAA
CAACAGATAAAACGAAAGGCCCAGTCTTCCGACTGAGCCTTTCGTTTTATTTGATGCCTGGCAGTTCCCT
ACTCTCGCGTTAACGCTAGCATGGATGTTTTCCCAGTCACGACGTTGTAAAACGACGGCCAGTCTTAAGC
TCGGGCCCCAAATAATGATTTTATTTTGACTGATAGTGACCTGTTCGTTGCAACACATTGATGAGCAATG
CTTTTTTATAATGCCAACTTTGTACAAAAAAGCAGGCTCCACCATGGCCAGGCTGCCTGCCGGCATCCGC
TTCATCATCTCCTTTTCTCGGGACCAGTGGTACAGAGCCTTCATCTTTATCCTGACCTTCCTGCTGTATG
CCTCTTTTCACCTGAGCAGGAAGCCAATCAGCATCGTGAAGGGCGAGCTGCACAAGTACTGCACAGCCTG
GGACGAGGCCGATGTGCGGTTCAGCTCCCAGAACAGAAAGAGCGGATCCGCCGCACCACACCAGCTGCCG
GATAACGAAACAGACTGCGGATGGGCCCCCTTCGACAAGAACAATTACCAGCAGCTGCTGGGCGCCCTGG
ATTATAGCTTCCTGTGCGCCTACGCCGTGGGCATGTATCTGTCTGGCATCATCGGCGAGCGGCTGCCTAT
CAGATACTATCTGACCTTCGGCATGCTGGCAAGCGGAGCCTTCACAGCCCTGTTTGGCCTGGGCTACTTT
TATAACATCCACTCCTTCGGCTTTTATGTGGTGACCCAGGTCATCAACGGACTGGTGCAGACCACAGGAT
GGCCAAGCGTGGTGACATGCCTGGGAAACTGGTTCGGCAAGGGCCGGAGAGGCCTGATCATGGGCGTGTG
GAACTCCCACACCTCTGTGGGCAATATCCTGGGCTCCCTGATCGCCGGCTACTGGGTGTCCACATGTTGG
GGCCTGTCTTTTGTGGTGCCTGGAGCAATCGTGGCAGCAATGGGAATCGTGTGCTTCCTGTTTCTGATCG
AGCACCCAAATGACGTGCGCTGTTCTAGCACCCTGGTGACACACTCTAAGGGCTATGAGAACGGCACCAA
TAGGCTGCGCCTGCAGAAGCAGATCCTGAAGTCCGAGAAGAACAAGCCCCTGGACCCTGAGATGCAGTGC
CTGCTGCTGAGCGATGGCAAGGGCTCCATCCACCCTAATCACGTGGTCATCCTGCCAGGCGATGGAGGAA
GCGGAACCGCAGCAATCTCCTTCACAGGCGCCCTGAAGATCCCCGGCGTGATCGAGTTCAGCCTGTGCCT
GCTGTTTGCCAAGCTGGTGTCCTACACCTTCCTGTTTTGGCTGCCTCTGTATATCACAAACGTGGACCAC
CTGGATGCCAAGAAGGCCGGCGAGCTGAGCACCCTGTTCGACGTGGGAGGAATCTTTGGAGGAATCCTGG
CAGGCGTGATCTCTGATAGGCTGGAGAAGCGCGCCAGCACATGTGGACTGATGCTGCTGCTGGCAGCACC
AACCCTGTACATCTTTAGCACAGTGTCCAAGATGGGCCTGGAGGCCACCATCGCCATGCTGCTGCTGTCT
GGCGCCCTGGTGAGCGGACCATATACCCTGATCACCACAGCCGTGTCCGCCGACCTGGGAACACACAAGT
CTCTGAAGGGCAACGCCCACGCCCTGTCTACCGTGACAGCCATCATCGATGGCACAGGCAGCGTGGGAGC
CGCCCTGGGACCACTGCTGGCAGGACTGCTGTCTCCTAGCGGATGGTCCAACGTGTTCTACATGCTGATG
TTTGCCGACGCCTGCGCCCTGCTGTTCCTGATCCGGCTGATCCACAAGGAGCTGTCCTGTCCAGGATCTG
CCACCGGCGATCAGGTGCCCTTTAAGGAGCAGTAAGACCCAGCTTTCTTGTACAAAGTTGGCATTATAAG
AAAGCATTGCTTATCAATTTGTTGCAACGAACAGGTCACTATCAGTCAAAATAAAATCATTATTTGCCAT
CCAGCTGATATCCCCTATAGTGAGTCGTATTACATGGTCATAGCTGTTTCCTGGCAGCTCTGGCCCGTGT
CTCAAAATCTCTGATGTTACATTGCACAAGATAAAATAATATCATCATGAACAATAAAACTGTCTGCTTA
CATAAACAGTAATACAAGGGGTGTTATGAGCCATATTCAACGGGAAACGTCGAGGCCGCGATTAAATTCC
AACATGGATGCTGATTTATATGGGTATAAATGGGCTCGCGATAATGTCGGGCAATCAGGTGCGACAATCT
ATCGCTTGTATGGGAAGCCCGATGCGCCAGAGTTGTTTCTGAAACATGGCAAAGGTAGCGTTGCCAATGA
TGTTACAGATGAGATGGTCAGACTAAACTGGCTGACGGAATTTATGCCTCTTCCGACCATCAAGCATTTT
ATCCGTACTCCTGATGATGCATGGTTACTCACCACTGCGATCCCCGGAAAAACAGCATTCCAGGTATTAG
AAGAATATCCTGATTCAGGTGAAAATATTGTTGATGCGCTGGCAGTGTTCCTGCGCCGGTTGCATTCGAT
TCCTGTTTGTAATTGTCCTTTTAACAGCGATCGCGTATTTCGTCTCGCTCAGGCGCAATCACGAATGAAT
AACGGTTTGGTTGATGCGAGTGATTTTGATGACGAGCGTAATGGCTGGCCTGTTGAACAAGTCTGGAAAG
AAATGCATAAACTTTTGCCATTCTCACCGGATTCAGTCGTCACTCATGGTGATTTCTCACTTGATAACCT
TATTTTTGACGAGGGGAAATTAATAGGTTGTATTGATGTTGGACGAGTCGGAATCGCAGACCGATACCAG
GATCTTGCCATCCTATGGAACTGCCTCGGTGAGTTTTCTCCTTCATTACAGAAACGGCTTTTTCAAAAAT
ATGGTATTGATAATCCTGATATGAATAAATTGCAGTTTCATTTGATGCTCGATGAGTTTTTCTAATCAGA
ATTGGTTAATTGGTTGTAACACTGGCAGAGCATTACGCTGACTTGACGGGACGGCGCAAGCTCATGACCA
AAATCCCTTAACGTGAGTTACGCGTCGTTCCACTGAGCGTCAGACCCCGTAGAAAAGATCAAAGGATCTT
CTTGAGATCCTTTTTTTCTGCGCGTAATCTGCTGCTTGCAAACAAAAAAACCACCGCTACCAGCGGTGGT
TTGTTTGCCGGATCAAGAGCTACCAACTCTTTTTCCGAAGGTAACTGGCTTCAGCAGAGCGCAGATACCA
AATACTGTTCTTCTAGTGTAGCCGTAGTTAGGCCACCACTTCAAGAACTCTGTAGCACCGCCTACATACC
TCGCTCTGCTAATCCTGTTACCAGTGGCTGCTGCCAGTGGCGATAAGTCGTGTCTTACCGGGTTGGACTC
AAGACGATAGTTACCGGATAAGGCGCAGCGGTCGGGCTGAACGGGGGGTTCGTGCACACAGCCCAGCTTG
GAGCGAACGACCTACACCGAACTGAGATACCTACAGCGTGAGCTATGAGAAAGCGCCACGCTTCCCGAAG
GGAGAAAGGCGGACAGGTATCCGGTAAGCGGCAGGGTCGGAACAGGAGAGCGCACGAGGGAGCTTCCAGG
GGGAAACGCCTGGTATCTTTATAGTCCTGTCGGGTTTCGCCACCTCTGACTTGAGCGTCGATTTTTGTGA
TGCTCGTCAGGGGGGCGGAGCCTATGGAAAAACGCCAGCAACGCGGCCTTTTTACGGTTCCTGGCCTTTT
GCTGGCCTTTTGCTCACATGTT
