>Addgene plasmid #161297 | pDONR221-SLC37A1_STOP | depositor partial sequence | sequence record 312529 | Codon-optimized ORF of SLC37A1
ATGGCCAGGCTGCCTGCCGGCATCCGCTTCATCATCTCCTTTTCTCGGGACCAGTGGTACAGAGCCTTCA
TCTTTATCCTGACCTTCCTGCTGTATGCCTCTTTTCACCTGAGCAGGAAGCCAATCAGCATCGTGAAGGG
CGAGCTGCACAAGTACTGCACAGCCTGGGACGAGGCCGATGTGCGGTTCAGCTCCCAGAACAGAAAGAGC
GGATCCGCCGCACCACACCAGCTGCCGGATAACGAAACAGACTGCGGATGGGCCCCCTTCGACAAGAACA
ATTACCAGCAGCTGCTGGGCGCCCTGGATTATAGCTTCCTGTGCGCCTACGCCGTGGGCATGTATCTGTC
TGGCATCATCGGCGAGCGGCTGCCTATCAGATACTATCTGACCTTCGGCATGCTGGCAAGCGGAGCCTTC
ACAGCCCTGTTTGGCCTGGGCTACTTTTATAACATCCACTCCTTCGGCTTTTATGTGGTGACCCAGGTCA
TCAACGGACTGGTGCAGACCACAGGATGGCCAAGCGTGGTGACATGCCTGGGAAACTGGTTCGGCAAGGG
CCGGAGAGGCCTGATCATGGGCGTGTGGAACTCCCACACCTCTGTGGGCAATATCCTGGGCTCCCTGATC
GCCGGCTACTGGGTGTCCACATGTTGGGGCCTGTCTTTTGTGGTGCCTGGAGCAATCGTGGCAGCAATGG
GAATCGTGTGCTTCCTGTTTCTGATCGAGCACCCAAATGACGTGCGCTGTTCTAGCACCCTGGTGACACA
CTCTAAGGGCTATGAGAACGGCACCAATAGGCTGCGCCTGCAGAAGCAGATCCTGAAGTCCGAGAAGAAC
AAGCCCCTGGACCCTGAGATGCAGTGCCTGCTGCTGAGCGATGGCAAGGGCTCCATCCACCCTAATCACG
TGGTCATCCTGCCAGGCGATGGAGGAAGCGGAACCGCAGCAATCTCCTTCACAGGCGCCCTGAAGATCCC
CGGCGTGATCGAGTTCAGCCTGTGCCTGCTGTTTGCCAAGCTGGTGTCCTACACCTTCCTGTTTTGGCTG
CCTCTGTATATCACAAACGTGGACCACCTGGATGCCAAGAAGGCCGGCGAGCTGAGCACCCTGTTCGACG
TGGGAGGAATCTTTGGAGGAATCCTGGCAGGCGTGATCTCTGATAGGCTGGAGAAGCGCGCCAGCACATG
TGGACTGATGCTGCTGCTGGCAGCACCAACCCTGTACATCTTTAGCACAGTGTCCAAGATGGGCCTGGAG
GCCACCATCGCCATGCTGCTGCTGTCTGGCGCCCTGGTGAGCGGACCATATACCCTGATCACCACAGCCG
TGTCCGCCGACCTGGGAACACACAAGTCTCTGAAGGGCAACGCCCACGCCCTGTCTACCGTGACAGCCAT
CATCGATGGCACAGGCAGCGTGGGAGCCGCCCTGGGACCACTGCTGGCAGGACTGCTGTCTCCTAGCGGA
TGGTCCAACGTGTTCTACATGCTGATGTTTGCCGACGCCTGCGCCCTGCTGTTCCTGATCCGGCTGATCC
ACAAGGAGCTGTCCTGTCCAGGATCTGCCACCGGCGATCAGGTGCCCTTTAAGGAGCAGTAA
